Addgene plasmid #50257: pICH42760
Depositing lab: Sylvestre Marillonnet & Nicola Patron. Depositing organization: Leibniz Institute of Plant Biochemistry (IPB). Publication: A golden gate modular cloning toolbox for plants. Engler C, Youles M, Gruetzner R, Ehnert TM, Werner S, Jones JD, Patron NJ, Marillonnet S. ACS Synth Biol. 2014 Nov 21;3(11):839-43. doi: 10.1021/sb4001504. Epub 2014 Feb 20. PubMed 24933124.
Backbone
  Vector backbone: pICH41233
  Vector type: plant expression
Growth in bacteria
  Bacterial resistance: Spectinomycin, 50 μg/mL
  Growth temperature: 37°C
  Growth strain: DH5alpha
  Copy number: High Copy
Gene/Insert
  Gene/Insert name: promoter, spm (Z. mays)
  Mutation: BsaI/BbsI sites removed by point-mutation
  Cloning method: Restriction Enzyme; 5′ cloning site BpiI (destroyed during cloning); 3′ cloning site BpiI (destroyed during cloning)
Terms and licenses: Academic/Nonprofit Terms; Industry Terms: Not Available to Industry
Depositor comments: insert can be released with BsaI
How to cite: pICH42760 was a gift from Sylvestre Marillonnet & Nicola Patron (Addgene plasmid # 50257 ; http://n2t.net/addgene:50257 ; RRID:Addgene_50257)
