[The description below was written by a language model from this plasmid's Addgene catalogue record and pLannotate feature annotations shown in this document.]
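Description:
pICH42760 is a level 0 promoter module from a Golden Gate modular cloning (MoClo) toolbox for plants, built in the pICH41233 backbone and catalogued as a plant expression vector. At 2,448 nt it is a small part-donor plasmid rather than a complete expression construct. It carries a single standardized genetic element, the spm promoter from Zea mays, which is meant to be combined with other modules to assemble plant transcription units. The promoter fragment was inserted through BpiI sites that were destroyed during cloning. Internal BsaI and BbsI (BpiI) recognition sites were removed by point mutation, so the part is compatible with the type IIS enzymes used in hierarchical assembly. The depositor notes that the insert can be released with BsaI, which is the step that would move it into a next-level acceptor alongside coding sequence and terminator parts.

The plasmid is propagated in E. coli at high copy from a ColE1/pUC-type origin of replication. Selection is with spectinomycin, conferred by the aadA aminoglycoside adenylyltransferase gene, which also gives streptomycin resistance. The automated feature table also detects short fragments of a gentamicin acetyltransferase gene, an integron-type integrase and lacI, along with an AmpR (bla) promoter. The fragments appear to be remnants of the source of the resistance cassette and of earlier backbone versions rather than functional genes. The annotation does not mark the spm promoter itself, which presumably lies in the unannotated region. The record gives no further detail on the promoter's boundaries, its fusion-site overhangs or its expression characteristics in plants.
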