Features (pLannotate 1.2.2; 6 found; start..end, strand, type, name):
    167..955     -  CDS            aadA: S3AD_ECOLX - Experimental evidence at protein level: Swiss-Prot protein existence level 1. Mediates bacterial resistance to the antibiotics streptomycin and spectinomycin. From Escherichia coli.
    962..1018    -  CDS            GmR (fragment): gentamycin acetyltransferase; aacC1; confers resistance to gentamycin
   1106..1186    +  CDS            int (fragment): INT2_ECOLX - Protein inferred from homology: Swiss-Prot protein existence level 3. Putative integrase believed to be involved in the insertion of antibiotic resistance genes into plasmids and transposons. From Escherichia coli.
   1177..1281    -  promoter       AmpR promoter: bla
   1621..1670    -  CDS            lacI (fragment): lac repressor; lacI; The lac repressor binds to the lac operator to inhibit transcription in E. coli. This inhibition can be relieved by adding lactose or isopropyl-β-D-thiogalactopyranoside (IPTG).
   1853..2441    -  rep_origin     ori: high-copy-number ColE1/pMB1/pBR322/pUC origin of replication
>Addgene plasmid #50257 | pICH42760 | addgene full sequence | sequence record 497556 | Addgene NGS Result
CTTTGATCTTTTCTACGGGGTCTGACGCTCAGTGGAACGAAAACTCACGTTAAGGGATTTTGGTCATGAG
ATTATCAAAAAGGATCTTCACCTAGATCCTTTTAAATTAAAAATGAAGTTTTAAATCAATCTAAAGTATA
TATGAGTAAACTTGGTCTGACAGTTATTTGCCGACTACCTTGGTGATCTCGCCTTTTACGTAATGGACAA
ATTCTTCCAACTGATCTGCGCGCGAGGCCAAGCGATCTTCTTCTTGTCCAAGATAAGCCTGTCTAGCTTC
AAGTATGACGGGCTGATACTGGGCCGGCAGGCGCTCCATTGCCCAGTCGGCAGCGACATCCTTCGGCGCG
ATTTTGCCGGTTACTGCGCTGTACCAAATGCGGGACAACGTAAGCACTACATTTCGCTCATCGCCAGCCC
AGTCGGGCGGCGAGTTCCATAGCGTTAAGGTTTCATTTAGCGCCTCAAATAGATCCTGTTCAGGAACCGG
ATCAAAGAGTTCCTCCGCCGCTGGACCTACCAAGGCAACGCTATGTTCTCTTGCTTTTGTCAGCAAGATA
GCCAGATCAATGTCGATCGTGGCTGGCTCGAAGATACCTGCAAGAATGTCATTGCGCTGCCATTCTCCAA
ATTGCAGTTCGCGCTTAGCTGGATAACGCCACGGAATGATGTCGTCGTGCACAACAATGGTGACTTCTAC
AGCGCGGAGAATCTCGCTCTCTCCAGGGGAAGCCGAAGTTTCCAAAAGGTCGTTGATCAAAGCTCGCCGC
GTTGTTTCATCAAGCCTTACGGTCACCGTAACCAGCAAATCAATATCGCTGTGTGGCTTCAGGCCGCCAT
CCACTGCGGAGCCGTACAAATGTACGGCCAGCAACGTCGGTTCGAGATGGCGCTCGATGACGCCAACTAC
CTCTGATAGTTGAGTCGATACTTCGGCGATCACCGCTTCCCTCATGATGTTTAACTTTGTTTTAGGGCGA
CTGCCCTGCTGCGTAACATCGTTGCTGCTCCATAACATCAAACATCGACCCACGGCGTAACGCGCTTGCT
GCTTGGATGCCCGAGGCATAGACTGTACCCCAAAAAAAAACAGTCATAACAAGCCATGAAAACCGCCACT
GCGCCGTTACCACCGCTGCGTTCGGTCAAGGTTCTGGACCAGTTGCGTGAGCGCATACTCTTCCTTTTTC
AATATTATTGAAGCATTTATCAGGGTTATTGTCTCATGAGCGGATACATATTTGAATGTATTTAGAAAAA
TAAACAAATAGGGGTTCCGCGCACATTTCCCCGAAAAGTGCCACCTGACGTCTAAGAAACCATTATTATC
ATGACATTAACCTATAAAAATAGGCGTATCACGAGGCCCTTTCGTCCACTGAAGAGCCACTTCGTGGTCT
CAAGTATAGGATTGGGGAATTTAGGGTAACATTCATAAGAGTGTCGGTGTGGAAAAACCCACACTCTTAA
ATTAAAAGCGTCGGTTTCATCGGGACCCCGACACTCTTAAATTAAGAGTGTCGGTGCAGCAAAACCCACA
CTTTTACTTCCATTAAGAGTGTCGGCCCCGACACTCTTTAATTAACTGACACTCCTTTGACCTCCTGAGA
CCACAGAGTGATTAATGAATCGGCCAACGCGCGGGGAGAGGCGGTTTGCGTATTGGGCGCTCTTCCGCTT
CCTCGCTCACTGACTCGCTGCGCTCGGTCGTTCGGCTGCGGCGAGCGGTATCAGCTCACTCAAAGGCGGT
AATACGGTTATCCACAGAATCAGGGGATAACGCAGGAAAGAACATGTGAGCAAAAGGCCAGCAAAAGGCC
AGGAACCGTAAAAAGGCCGCGTTGCTGGCGTTTTTCCATAGGCTCCGCCCCCCTGACGAGCATCACAAAA
ATCGACGCTCAAGTCAGAGGTGGCGAAACCCGACAGGACTATAAAGATACCAGGCGTTTCCCCCTGGAAG
CTCCCTCGTGCGCTCTCCTGTTCCGACCCTGCCGCTTACCGGATACCTGTCCGCCTTTCTCCCTTCGGGA
AGCGTGGCGCTTTCTCATAGCTCACGCTGTAGGTATCTCAGTTCGGTGTAGGTCGTTCGCTCCAAGCTGG
GCTGTGTGCACGAACCCCCCGTTCAGCCCGACCGCTGCGCCTTATCCGGTAACTATCGTCTTGAGTCCAA
CCCGGTAAGACACGACTTATCGCCACTGGCAGCAGCCACTGGTAACAGGATTAGCAGAGCGAGGTATGTA
GGCGGTGCTACAGAGTTCTTGAAGTGGTGGCCTAACTACGGCTACACTAGAAGAACAGTATTTGGTATCT
GCGCTCTGCTGAAGCCAGTTACCTTCGGAAAAAGAGTTGGTAGCTCTTGATCCGGCAAACAAACCACCGC
TGGTAGCGGTGGTTTTTTTGTTTGCAAGCAGCAGATTACGCGCAGAAAAAAAGGATCTCAAGAAGATC
