>Addgene plasmid #50257 | pICH42760 | addgene partial sequence | sequence record 76513 | pBR322ori-F 5'-GGGAAACGCCTGGTATCTTT-3'
TGACTTGAGCGTCGATTTTTGTGATGCTCGTCAGGGGGGCGGAGCCTATGGAAAAACGCCAGCAACGCGG
CCTTTTTACGGTTCCTGGCCTTTTGCTGGCCTTTTGCTCACATGTTCTTTCCTGCGTTATCCCCTGATTC
TGTGGATAACCGTATTACCGCCTTTGAGTGAGCTGATACCGCTCGCCGCAGCCGAACGACCGAGCGCAGC
GAGTCAGTGAGCGAGGAAGCGGAAGAGCGCCCAATACGCAAACCGCCTCTCCCCGCGCGTTGGCCGATTC
ATTAATCACTCTGTGGTCTCAGGAGGTCAAAGGAGTGTCAGTTAATTAAAGAGTGTCGGGGCCGACACTC
TTAATGGAAGTAAAAGTGTGGGTTTTGCTGCACCGACACTCTTAATTTAAGAGTGTCGGGGTCCCGATGA
AACCGACGCTTTTAATTTAAGAGTGTGGGTTTTTCCACACCGACACTCTTATGAATGTTACCCTAAATTC
CCCAATCCTATACTTGAGACCACGAAGTGGCTCTTCAGTGGACGAAAGGGCCTCGTGATACGCCTATTTT
TATAGGTTAATGTCATGATAATAATGGTTTCTTAGACGTCAGGTGGCACTTTTCGGGGAAATGTGCGCGG
AACCCCTATTTGTTTATTTTTCTAAATACATTCAAATATGTATCCGCTCATGAGACAATAACCCTGATAA
ATGCTTCAATAATATTGAAAAAGGAAGAGTATGCGCTCACGCAACTGGTCCAGAACCTTGACCGAACGCA
GCGGTGGTAACGGCGCAGTGGCGGTTTTCATGGCTTGTTATGACTGTTTTTTTTTGGGGTACAGTCTATG
CCTCGGGCATCCAAGCAGCAAGCGCGTTACGCCGTGGGTCGATGTTTGATGTTATGGA
